>Addgene plasmid #43655 | III-GTCA | depositor partial sequence | sequence record 58920 | III-GTCA sequence 426 bps
CGTCTCGGCTCACCCCAGAGCAGGTCGTGGCAATCGCGAGCAATAACGGCGGAAAACAGGCTTTGGAAAC
GGTGCAGAGGCTCCTTCCAGTGCTGTGCCAAGCGCACGGACTCACCCCAGAGCAGGTCGTGGCCATTGCC
TCGAATGGAGGGGGCAAACAGGCGTTGGAAACCGTACAACGATTGCTGCCGGTGCTGTGCCAAGCGCACG
GCCTCACCCCAGAGCAGGTCGTGGCGATCGCAAGCCACGACGGAGGAAAGCAAGCCTTGGAAACAGTACA
GAGGCTGTTGCCTGTGCTGTGCCAAGCGCACGGATTAACCCCAGAGCAGGTCGTGGCAATCGCCTCCAAC
ATTGGCGGGAAACAGGCACTCGAGACTGTCCAGCGCCTGCTTCCCGTGCTGTGCCAAGCGCACGGACTCA
GAGACG
