>Addgene plasmid #43655 | III-GTCA | addgene partial sequence | sequence record 61736 | M13-F20 5'-TGTAAAACGACGGCCAGT-3'
GCGATTGGGCCCTCTGATGCATGCTCGAGCGGCCGCCAGTGTGATGGATATCTGCAGAATTCGCCCTTGC
CGTCCTAGCGCGTCTCGGCTCACCCCAGAGCAGGTCGTGGCAATCGCGAGCAATAACGGCGGAAAACAGG
CTTTGGAAACGGTGCAGAGGCTCCTTCCAGTGCTGTGCCAAGCGCACGGACTCACCCCAGAGCAGGTCGT
GGCCATTGCCTCGAATGGAGGGGGCAAACAGGCGTTGGAAACCGTACAACGATTGCTGCCGGTGCTGTGC
CAAGCGCACGGCCTCACCCCAGAGCAGGTCGTGGCGATCGCAAGCCACGACGGAGGAAAGCAAGCCTTGG
AAACAGTACAGAGGCTGTTGCCTGTGCTGTGCCAAGCGCACGGATTAACCCCAGAGCAGGTCGTGGCAAT
CGCCTCCAACATTGGCGGGAAACAGGCACTCGAGACTGTCCAGCGCCTGCTTCCCGTGCTGTGCCAAGCG
CACGGACTCAGAGACGTGGGCACAGGAAAGAAGGGCGAATTCCAGCACACTGGCGGCCGTTACTAGTGGA
TCCGAGCTCGGTACCAAGCTTGATGCATAGCTTGAGTATTCTATAGTGTCACCTAAATAGCTTGGCGTAA
TCATGGTCATAGCTGTTTCCTGTGTGAAATTGTTATCCGCTCACAATTCCACACAACATACGAGCCGGAA
GCATAAAGTGTAAAGCCTGGGGTGCCTAATGAGTGAGCTAACTCACATTAATTGCGTTGCGCTCACTGCC
CGCTTTCCAGTCGGGAAACCTGTCGTGCCAGCTGCATTAATGAATCGGCCAACGCGCGGGGAGAGGCGGT
TTGCGTATTGGGCGCTCTTCCGCTTCCTCGCTCACTGACTCG
