[The description below was written by a language model from this plasmid's Addgene catalogue record.]
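Description:
III-GTCA is a bacterial cloning plasmid built on the commercial pCRII-TOPO backbone (about 4 kb without insert), into which a 426 bp synthetic insert was introduced by TOPO cloning. It is a high-copy plasmid propagated in E. coli and carries both ampicillin and kanamycin resistance, consistent with the dual markers of the pCRII-TOPO vector. The insert is flanked by T7 and M13 reverse priming sites, which are listed as the sequencing primers. No feature table is provided, so other backbone elements are not documented in the record.

The record does not describe the insert beyond its name, synthetic origin and size. The plasmid was deposited with a publication describing a TALEN genome-editing system for generating human stem cell-based disease models, so it is most plausibly one member of a library of pre-assembled TAL effector repeat modules. On that reading, the name would indicate a position in the array ("III") and the four DNA bases recognised ("GTCA"). A 426 bp insert is roughly what four repeats of about 34 amino acids each plus short flanking sequence would occupy. This interpretation is an inference from the name, size and associated paper rather than something stated in the catalogue fields. There is no promoter or expression context recorded for the insert, in keeping with the "bacterial cloning" vector type. The plasmid appears to serve as a storage and source vector from which the module is taken for assembly into full-length TALEN constructs, not as an expression construct in its own right.
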