Addgene plasmid #43655: III-GTCA
Depositing lab: Chad Cowan & Kiran Musunuru. Depositing organization: Harvard University. Publication: A TALEN Genome-Editing System for Generating Human Stem Cell-Based Disease Models. Ding Q, Lee YK, Schaefer EA, Peters DT, Veres A, Kim K, Kuperwasser N, Motola DL, Meissner TB, Hendriks WT, Trevisan M, Gupta RM, Moisan A, Banks E, Friesen M, Schinzel RT, Xia F, Tang A, Xia Y, Figueroa E, Wann A, Ahfeldt T, Daheron L, Zhang F, Rubin LL, Peng LF, Chung RT, Musunuru K, Cowan CA. Cell Stem Cell. 2012 Dec 12. pii: S1934-5909(12)00645-5. doi: 10.1016/j.stem.2012.11.011. PubMed 23246482.
Backbone
  Vector backbone: pCRII-TOPO
  Backbone manufacturer: Invitrogen
  Backbone size w/o insert (bp): 3973
  Vector type: Bacterial Cloning
Growth in bacteria
  Bacterial resistance: Ampicillin and Kanamycin, 100 & 50 μg/mL
  Growth temperature: 37°C
  Growth strain: Top10
  Copy number: High Copy
Gene/Insert
  Gene/Insert name: III-GTCA
  Species: Synthetic
  Insert size (bp): 426
  Cloning method: TOPO Cloning
  Sequencing primers: 5′ T7; 3′ M13-rev
Terms and licenses: Academic/Nonprofit Terms; Industry Terms: Not Available to Industry
How to cite: III-GTCA was a gift from Chad Cowan & Kiran Musunuru (Addgene plasmid # 43655 ; http://n2t.net/addgene:43655 ; RRID:Addgene_43655)
